Addgene plasmid #17924: pEGFP-NR2A
Depositing lab: Stefano Vicini. Depositing organization: Georgetown University. Publication: Functional expression of distinct NMDA channel subunits tagged with green fluorescent protein in hippocampal neurons in culture. Luo JH, Fu ZY, Losi G, Kim BG, Prybylowski K, Vissel B, Vicini S. Neuropharmacology. 2002 Mar . 42(3):306-18. 10.1016/S0028-3908(01)00188-5 PubMed 11897109.
Backbone
  Vector backbone: pcDNA1.1
  Backbone manufacturer: Invitrogen
  Backbone size w/o insert (bp): 4800
  Vector type: Mammalian Expression
Growth in bacteria
  Bacterial resistance: Ampicillin, 100 μg/mL
  Growth temperature: 37°C
  Growth strain: DH5alpha
  Copy number: Low Copy
Gene/Insert
  Gene/Insert name: NMDAR2A (alt name: NR2A)
  Species: R. norvegicus (rat)
  Insert size (bp): 5150
  GenBank ID: D13211
  Entrez Gene: Grin2a (a.k.a. GluN2A, NMDAR2A, NR2A)
  Tag / fusion protein: eGFP (N terminal on insert)
  Cloning method: Restriction Enzyme; 5′ cloning site EcoRI (not destroyed); 3′ cloning site EcoRI (not destroyed)
  Sequencing primers: 5′ sequence
Terms and licenses: Academic/Nonprofit Terms; Industry Terms: Not Available to Industry
How to cite: pEGFP-NR2A was a gift from Stefano Vicini (Addgene plasmid # 17924 ; http://n2t.net/addgene:17924 ; RRID:Addgene_17924)
