[The description below was written by a language model from this plasmid's Addgene catalogue record and pLannotate feature annotations shown in this document.]
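Description:
pEGFP-NR2A is a mammalian expression plasmid built on the Invitrogen pcDNA1.1 backbone that encodes the rat NMDA receptor subunit NR2A (Grin2a, also called GluN2A or NMDAR2A) tagged with EGFP at its N-terminal end. The insert was cloned between two retained EcoRI sites. In the sequenced record, the human cytomegalovirus immediate-early enhancer and promoter lie upstream of the fusion. The EGFP coding sequence starts several hundred bases downstream of the promoter region and runs directly into the annotated Grin2a coding sequence. T7 and SP6 phage promoters flank the insert region. Downstream, an SV40 small t intron and an SV40 polyadenylation signal provide splicing and 3′ end processing. The small t and large T antigen fragments detected there are parts of that SV40 processing cassette, not functional genes. Short polyomavirus capsid-protein fragments next to the SV40 origin also appear to be backbone remnants.

In bacteria the plasmid is maintained through a ColE1/pUC-type origin and selected with ampicillin via the bla gene. The catalogue lists it as low copy, although the origin annotation is of the high-copy type. An f1 origin allows single-stranded DNA production, and the SV40 origin supports episomal replication in cells that express large T antigen. The full sequence record is about 13.6 kb, noticeably larger than the sum of the listed backbone (4.8 kb) and insert (5.15 kb). A stretch of more than 3 kb between the end of the Grin2a coding sequence and the SP6 promoter carries no annotation, and the record does not explain it.

The associated work concerns GFP-tagged NMDA channel subunits expressed in cultured hippocampal neurons. This points to use in visualising NR2A-containing receptors and testing their function in transfected cells.
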