Features (pLannotate 1.2.2; 21 found; start..end, strand, type, name):
      1..380     +  enhancer       CMV enhancer: human cytomegalovirus immediate early enhancer
    381..584     +  promoter       CMV promoter: human cytomegalovirus (CMV) immediate early promoter
    580..613     +  LTR            5' LTR (truncated) (fragment): truncated 5' long terminal repeat (LTR) from HIV-1
    629..647     +  promoter       T7 promoter: promoter for bacteriophage T7 RNA polymerase
   1212..1928    +  CDS            EGFP: EGFP is a basic (constitutively fluorescent) green fluorescent protein published in 1996, derived from Aequorea victoria. It is reported to be a rapidly-maturing weak dimer with moderate acid sensitivity.
   1926..6251    +  CDS            Grin2a: NMDE1_RAT - Experimental evidence at protein level: Swiss-Prot protein existence level 1. Component of NMDA receptor complexes that function as heterotetrameric, ligand-gated ion channels with high calcium permeability and voltage-dependent sensitivity to magnesium. Channel activation requires binding of the neurotransmitter glutamate to the epsilon subunit, glycine binding to the zeta subunit, plus membrane depolarization to eliminate channel inhibition by Mg(2+). Sensitivity to glutamate and channel kinetics depend on the subunit composition; channels containing GRIN1 and GRIN2A have lower s
   9547..9565    -  promoter       SP6 promoter: promoter for bacteriophage SP6 RNA polymerase
   9573..9647    +  CDS            small t antigen (fragment): SV40 (simian virus 40) small t antigen
   9649..9714    +  intron         small t intron: SV40 (simian virus 40) small t antigen intron
   9844..9864    +  CDS            SV40 NLS: nuclear localization signal of SV40 (simian virus 40) large T antigen
   9871..10005   +  CDS            LT_POVHA (fragment): Protein inferred from homology: Swiss-Prot protein existence level 3. Isoform large T antigen is a key early protein essential for both driving viral replication and inducing cellular transformation. Plays a role in viral genome replication by driving entry of quiescent cells into the cell cycle and by autoregulating the synthesis of viral early mRNA. Displays highly oncogenic activities by corrupting the host cellular checkpoint mechanisms that guard cell division and the transcription, replication, and repair of DNA. Participates in the modulation of cellular gene expression preceeding viral
  10030..10113   +  CDS            large T antigen (fragment): large T antigen from SV40 (simian virus 40)
  10136..10270   +  polyA_signal   SV40 poly(A) signal: SV40 polyadenylation signal
  10272..10640   -  CDS            VP2_POVMC (fragment): Experimental evidence at protein level: Swiss-Prot protein existence level 1. [Isoform VP3]: structural protein that resides within the core of the capsid surrounded by 72 VP1 pentamers. Following virus endocytosis and trafficking to the endoplasmic reticulum, VP2 and VP3 form oligomers and integrate into the endoplasmic reticulum membrane. Heterooligomer VP2-VP3 may create a viroporin for transporting the viral genome across the endoplasmic reticulum membrane to the cytoplasm. Nuclear entry of the viral DNA involves the selective exposure and importin recognition of VP2 or Vp3 nuclear localiz
  11012..11110   -  CDS            VP1_POVMP (fragment): Experimental evidence at protein level: Swiss-Prot protein existence level 1. Forms an icosahedral capsid with a T=7 symmetry and a 40 nm diameter. The capsid is composed of 72 pentamers linked to each other by disulfide bonds and associated with VP2 or VP3 proteins. Interacts with terminal alpha(2,3)-linked sialic acids on the cell surface to provide virion attachment to target cell. This attachment induces virion internalization predominantly through caveolin-mediated endocytosis. Once attached, the virion is internalized by caveolin- mediated endocytosis and traffics to the endoplasmic reti
  11121..11256   +  rep_origin     SV40 ori: SV40 origin of replication
  11282..11850   +  rep_origin     ori: high-copy-number ColE1/pMB1/pBR322/pUC origin of replication
  11883..12341   -  rep_origin     f1 ori (sequence partly withheld): f1 bacteriophage origin of replication; arrow indicates direction of (+) strand synthesis
  12329..12450   -  CDS            M13 gene IV (fragment) (sequence withheld): pIV; IV; phage assembly
  12551..12655   +  promoter       AmpR promoter: bla
  12656..13516   +  CDS            AmpR: β-lactamase; bla; confers resistance to ampicillin, carbenicillin, and related antibiotics
>Addgene plasmid #17924 | pEGFP-NR2A | addgene full sequence | sequence record 254323 | Addgene NGS Result
GACATTGATTATTGACTAGTTATTAATAGTAATCAATTACGGGGTCATTAGTTCATAGCCCATATATGGA
GTTCCGCGTTACATAACTTACGGTAAATGGCCCGCCTGGCTGACCGCCCAACGACCCCCGCCCATTGACG
TCAATAATGACGTATGTTCCCATAGTAACGCCAATAGGGACTTTCCATTGACGTCAATGGGTGGAGTATT
TACGGTAAACTGCCCACTTGGCAGTACATCAAGTGTATCATATGCCAAGTACGCCCCCTATTGACGTCAA
TGACGGTAAATGGCCCGCCTGGCATTATGCCCAGTACATGACCTTATGGGACTTTCCTACTTGGCAGTAC
ATCTACGTATTAGTCATCGCTATTACCATGGTGATGCGGTTTTGGCAGTACATCAATGGGCGTGGATAGC
GGTTTGACTCACGGGGATTTCCAAGTCTCCACCCCATTGACGTCAATGGGAGTTTGTTTTGGCACCAAAA
TCAACGGGACTTTCCAAAATGTCGTAACAACTCCGCCCCATTGACGCAAATGGGCGGTAGGCGTGTACGG
TGGGAGGTCTATATAAGCAGAGCTCTCTGGCTAACTAGAGAACCCACTGCTTACTGGCTTATCGAAATTA
ATACGACTCACTATAGGGAGACCCAAGCTTGGTACCGAGCTCGGATCCACTAGTAACGGCCGCCAGTGTG
CTGGAATTCCGTTGCCGTCGCAGGAGCGCTCAGAGGACCGGCAGTCGCTGTCCGGAGTGGAACAGAAAGC
TGAGCCAGGGCTCTAGAAGAGAGGCTCCTGAGGTGCTGTGCCTGAGCATGGGGCTGGATGAGGTCTGAGA
GTCGCGGCGGCAGCAATCAGCCCTGGAGATGACCAGGGGTGGCCACTGCTGAGAACTATGTGGAGAGAGG
CTGCGAGCCCTGCTGCAGAGCCTCCGGCTGGGATAGCCGCCCCCCGTGGGGGTGATGCGGACAGCGCGGG
ACAGCCAGGGGAGCGCGCGGGGGCCGCAGCATGCGGGAACCCGCTAAACCTGGTGGCTGCTGAGGCGGCC
GAGATGCTCGTGCGCGCAGCACGCCCCATTGCATCCTCCACCTTCTCCGGCTACAGGGACCCTAAGTGGC
GACCATGGGCAGATTGGGCTACTGGACCTTGCTGGTATTGCCGGCCCTTCTGGTCTGGCGCGATCCGGCG
CAGACCGCCGCGGTCGCCACCATGGTGAGCAAGGGCGAGGAGCTGTTCACCGGGGTGGTGCCCATCCTGG
TCGAGCTGGACGGCGACGTAAACGGCCACAAGTTCAGCGTGTCCGGCGAGGGCGAGGGCGATGCCACCTA
CGGCAAGCTGACCCTGAAGTTCATCTGCACCACCGGCAAGCTGCCCGTGCCCTGGCCCACCCTCGTGACC
ACCCTGACCTACGGCGTGCAGTGCTTCAGCCGCTACCCCGACCACATGAAGCAGCACGACTTCTTCAAGT
CCGCCATGCCCGAAGGCTACGTCCAGGAGCGCACCATCTTCTTCAAGGACGACGGCAACTACAAGACCCG
CGCCGAGGTGAAGTTCGAGGGCGACACCCTGGTGAACCGCATCGAGCTGAAGGGCATCGACTTCAAGGAG
GACGGCAACATCCTGGGGCACAAGCTGGAGTACAACTACAACAGCCACAACGTCTATATCATGGCCGACA
AGCAGAAGAACGGCATCAAGGTGAACTTCAAGATCCGCCACAACATCGAGGACGGCAGCGTGCAGCTCGC
CGACCACTACCAGCAGAACACCCCCATCGGCGACGGCCCCGTGCTGCTGCCCGACAACCACTACCTGAGC
ACCCAGTCCGCCCTGAGCAAAGACCCCAACGAGAAGCGCGATCACATGGTCCTGCTGGAGTTCGTGACCG
CCGCCGGGATCACTCTCGGCATGGACGAGCTGTACAAGTCCGCGGCGGCGGAGAAGGGTCCTCCAGCGCT
GAACATTGCGGTGCTGCTGGGTCACAGCCACGACGTGACAGAACGCGAACTTCGAAATCTGTGGGGCCCA
GAGCAGGCAACCGGCTTGCCCCTGGATGTGAACGTGGTGGCGTTATTGATGAACCGCACTGACCCTAAGA
GCCTCATCACGCATGTGTGCGACCTCATGTCCGGGGCGCGCATCCACGGCTTGGTGTTTGGAGATGACAC
GGACCAGGAGGCTGTGGCCCAGATGCTGGATTTTATCTCCTCACAGACTTTTATCCCCATCTTGGGCATT
CATGGGGGTGCATCTATGATCATGGCTGACAAGGATCCGACATCCACGTTCTTCCAGTTTGGAGCCTCCA
TCCAGCAGCAAGCCACAGTTATGCTGAAGATCATGCAGGACTACGACTGGCACGTCTTCTCCCTGGTCAC
CACCATCTTCCCTGGCTACCGAGACTTCATCAGCTTTATCAAGACAACAGTGGACAACAGCTTTGTGGGC
TGGGATATGCAGAACGTGATCACACTGGACACCTCCTTCGAGGACGCCAAGACGCAGGTCCAGCTGAAGA
AGATCCATTCTTCTGTCATCCTGCTCTACTGCTCCAAAGACGAGGCTGTCCTCATCCTGAGCGAGGCTCG
CTCCTTCGGCCTCACTGGCTATGATTTCTTCTGGATTGTCCCCAGTTTGGTGTCTGGGAACACAGAGCTC
ATCCCCAAAGAGTTTCCATCAGGTCTCATTTCAGTCTCTTATGACGACTGGGACTACAGCCTGGAGGCAA
GAGTGAGAGACGGTCTTGGGATCTTAACCACTGCCGCATCCTCCATGTTGGAGAAGTTCTCCTACATTCC
TGAGGCCAAGGCCAGCTGCTATGGGCAGGCAGAGAAGCCAGAGACCCCGCTACACACCCTGCACCAATTC
ATGGTCAATGTGACTTGGGATGGCAAGGACTTGTCCTTCACTGAGGAAGGTTACCAGGTGCACCCCAGGC
TTGTGGTGATCGTGCTGAACAAGGACCGGGAGTGGGAAAAGGTGGGCAAGTGGGAGAACCAGACGCTGAG
CCTGAGGCACGCTGTGTGGCCAAGGTACAAGTCCTTTTCTGACTGCGAGCCAGATGACAACCACCTCAGC
ATTGTCACCTTGGAGGAAGCCCCCTTCGTCATCGTAGAGGACATAGACCCCCTGACTGAGACCTGTGTGA
GGAACACGGTGCCCTGTCGGAAGTTCGTCAAGATCAACAATTCAACCAACGAAGGGATGAATGTGAAGAA
ATGCTGCAAGGGGTTCTGCATCGACATCCTCAAGAAGCTGTCCAGAACTGTGAAGTTCACCTATGACCTC
TACCTGGTGACCAATGGGAAGCATGGGAAAAAGGTTAACAATGTGTGGAATGGAATGATAGGTGAAGTGG
TCTATCAACGAGCAGTCATGGCTGTGGGCTCACTCACCATCAATGAGGAGCGTTCGGAAGTGGTGGACTT
CTCGGTGCCCTTTGTGGAGACAGGAATCAGCGTCATGGTCTCCAGGAGTAATGGCACTGTCTCCCCTTCT
GCTTTCCTCGAACCCTTCAGTGCCTCCGTCTGGGTGATGATGTTTGTGATGCTGCTCATCGTCTCAGCCA
TTGCTGTCTTCGTTTTTGAATACTTCAGTCCTGTTGGATACAACAGAAACTTAGCCAAAGGGAAAGCTCC
CCACGGGCCTTCTTTTACTATTGGAAAAGCTATATGGCTCCTCTGGGGCCTGGTCTTCAACAATTCTGTG
CCTGTCCAGAATCCTAAAGGCACAACCAGCAAGATCATGGTGTCAGTGTGGGCCTTCTTTGCTGTCATCT
TCCTGGCCAGTTACACAGCCAACCTGGCTGCCTTCATGATCCAGGAGGAGTTTGTGGACCAAGTGACTGG
CCTCAGTGACAAGAAGTTCCAGAGACCTCATGACTATTCTCCACCTTTCCGATTTGGGACGGTACCCAAT
GGAAGTACAGAGAGGAATATTCGTAACAACTACCCGTATATGCACCAGTACATGACCAGATTCAACCAGA
GGGGAGTGGAGGATGCCTTGGTCAGCTTGAAAACCGGGAAGTTGGACGCTTTCATCTATGACGCAGCCGT
CTTGAACTACAAGGCCGGGAGGGATGAAGGCTGTAAACTGGTGACCATTGGGAGCGGGTACATCTTTGCT
ACCACAGGCTATGGAATTGCGCTGCAGAAGGGCTCACCCTGGAAGAGGCAGATTGACCTCGCTCTGCTCC
AGTTTGTTGGTGATGGTGAGATGGAGGAGCTGGAGACACTGTGGCTTACGGGCATCTGCCACAACGAGAA
GAATGAGGTGATGAGTAGCCAGCTGGACATCGATAACATGGCGGGCGTGTTCTACATGCTGGCTGCAGCC
ATGGCCCTCAGCCTCATCACCTTCATCTGGGAGCACCTCTTCTACTGGAAGCTGCGCTTCTGCTTCACAG
GCGTGTGCTCTGACCGGCCCGGGCTGCTCTTCTCCATCAGCAGGGGCATCTATAGTTGCATCCATGGGGT
ACACATTGAAGAAAAGAAGAAATCTCCAGATTTCAATCTGACTGGATCACAGAGCAACATGCTAAAGCTT
CTTCGGTCAGCTAAAAACATCTCCAATATGTCCAACATGAACTCCTCAAGAATGGACTCACCTAAAAGAG
CTACTGACTTCATTCAAAGAGGGTCACTTATTGTGGACATGGTTTCAGACAAGGGAAATTTGATATATTC
AGACAACAGATCCTTTCAAGGGAAGGACAGTATATTTGGAGACAACATGAATGAACTCCAAACATTTGTG
GCCAACAGGCACAAGGATAATCTCAGTAACTATGTGTTTCAAGGACAGCATCCTCTCACTCTCAATGAGT
CCAACCCTAACACAGTAGAGGTGGCTGTCAGCACTGAATCCAAAGGGAACTCCCGACCCCGGCAGCTTTG
GAAGAAATCCATGGAGTCTCTACGCCAGGATTCTCTAAACCAGAACCCAGTCTCCCAGAGGGATGAGAAG
ACTGCAGAGAATCGGACCCACTCGCTAAAGAGTCCTAGGTATCTTCCAGAAGAGGTAGCCCACTCTGACA
TTTCAGAAACCTCAAGCCGGGCCACATGCCACAGGGAGCCAGATAACAATAAGAACCACAAGACCAAGGA
TAACTTCAAACGGTCAATGGCCTCTAAGTATCCCAAGGACTGTAGCGATGTTGACCGCACCTACATGAAA
ACCAAAGCAAGTTCTCCCAGGGATAAGATCTATACCATTGATGGTGAGAAGGAGCCCAGCTTCCACTTAG
ATCCTCCTCAGTTTGTTGAGAATATAACCCTGCCTGAGAATGTGGGCTTCCCAGATACCTACCAAGATCA
CAATGAGAACTTCCGCAAGGGGGACTCCACACTGCCCATGAACAGGAACCCATTACATAATGAAGACGGG
CTTCCCAACAATGACCAATATAAACTCTATGCCAAGCACTTTACCTTGAAAGACAAGGGTTCCCCACACA
GTGAGGGCAGTGATCGATACCGGCAGAACTCCACACATTGCAGAAGCTGCCTTTCGAATCTGCCCACCTA
CTCAGGCCACTTTACCATGAGGTCTCCTTTCAAGTGTGATGCCTGTCTGCGGATGGGGAATCTCTATGAC
ATTGATGAAGACCAGATGCTTCAGGAGACAGGTAACCCAGCTACTCGGGAGGAGGTCTACCAGCAGGACT
GGTCACAGAACAACGCCCTCCAGTTCCAGAAGAACAAGCTAAGGATTAACCGACAGCACTCCTATGATAA
CATTCTGGACAAACCCAGAGAGATAGACCTTAGCAGGCCCTCCCGGAGCATAAGCCTCAAGGACAGGGAA
CGGCTACTGGAGGGCAACTTGTATGGGAGCCTGTTCAGTGTCCCCTCAAGCAAACTCTTGGGGAACAAAA
GCTCCCTTTTCCCCCAAGGTCTGGAGGACAGCAAGAGGAGCAAGTCTCTCTTGCCAGACCACGCCTCCGA
TAATCCTTTCCTCCACACGTATGGGGATGACCAACGCTTAGTTATCGGGAGATGTCCCTCGGACCCTTAC
AAACACTCATTGCCATCACAGGCGGTAAATGACAGCTATCTTCGGTCATCCTTGAGGTCAACAGCATCAT
ATTGCTCCAGGGACAGTCGGGGCCACAGTGATGTGTATATTTCAGAGCATGTTATGCCTTATGCTGCAAA
TAAGAATACCATGTACTCTACCCCCAGGGTTTTAAATTCCTGCAGCAATAGACGAGTGTACAAGAAAATG
CCTAGTATCGAATCTGATGTTTAAGATCTTCCATCAGTATTTATCTATAAGGAAACATATAGAATGGCCA
ACATTATAGAGGGTAAATGTTGGATGTCCGATAGCACCCTACTAGGAGGAAGAGGGTACAGGGAGGTACT
TTTTGTTGGCTCTTTTGCACATGGCTCCATGCCATAATCTTCCACTCAAGGAATCTTGTGAGATATGTGC
TGAGCACAGCATATACCACGTAGGTGAATCCTTAACCAAAAACAAATAAATACACATGGGCAAGTCTCCC
AGACATGGCGACTGGGCACGGCGGCAATAATGGTGCATCAGACGGCGATGGTGACATTGTGGTTGCCTAT
ATTCCAAATTCCATGAAGATCAATCCACCATGTAACTTCCCCCATCAGAAATGCCTCACAGTTTCTCTAA
TACAGAATAAGCAATATGGTATGCATGTAAGTCTGACGCAGACAATAAGACAGTTAAGAATGCATCTGCA
CTGTAGTAAGATTGACATGTGCAAGGATTAAGAAGTTTGGCTTGTAACAGTTCTCAGATTTCTTGTTATG
CCTTCCATGACAACCCTGGATCAGTCCCCCTTAAACTCCAGGTTCGCCCCCCCCCCCAAAGAATAGCAAA
TCAGCGTGTTTGTGGCACCCACACTACTTTCATTGTAGGCTTCCCCCAAGACACACCTGGAACAAATAGC
CCCAGGGACTCTCAGGTGGAGAACTGTAAGAATCTCTTTGGATGTTAATGTGTGTGTATCTCTCACCCTC
AGCTTCATTGGTCTTGTTCGGAGCTGCATAAACACTTTTATGTCTTCGATATCTAAGTGTGGATCTTCTG
TCTATGACATAATGGCTGTTGTAGTTAATCTTGAAGACTCATGTACGTAAGTCTGCATTTCCTCCCTTCT
GGTGATGACTCAGGGTTGTATAGTATCTCTTACCTGACCCCTCCCAGAGTAACGTAACTTGTTCTGTCCC
CAGACAGCCATGATGGTGTCTAACTAGCTGTGTGTTGTGTTCCTAGAGTTGTTAATGTGGTGACATGTGC
CAGCAGCCATGTGTAATCTGTAAGAAGTCCCATGCTATCTGTGTGTCCAAGGCTAGCATGGTTTTACATT
TATGTCCCTCAAAGTCAGGAAACTCTTAGACAATTATTTCTATACAAACCTCCTCAAATCAAAAGCCTTC
AGACATCAGCCACTTGTGTGTCCCCCCCCAAGCACCCTTCCAACTGTGGATAAACTCAGTAAAACAAGGG
ATTTCTATCCTCTGAAATGTACACCTTCTTGGAGGTGAATTTCTTCCCCAGCACCAACAGAAACCAATGA
GAAGTCTTCAACGCATTTGTCATTTCTGAGCTGCCTGCATTGTCCTATTCTTGGCCCACTGAGCCTGTGC
ATATATGACAGAACAGATACTCATTAGATTAAAAAAAAGAAAAACTGGAGCCAATGAGGGGAATATTCGT
GCATGGAAAATGTCTTAGCACATAATTTTTTATCACATTTTTAAAAAGGACTCAAAAGGTAGTTATGATA
CCTTATTAGACAAGGACATTCACAAAAGCAGAAAATAATATGAATTAAACATTTTATATGCTTCTTTTCT
AGCAATTAGTATATTTCCAATGCATTATTGTCCTTGAAATAGCCAGGCTGCTGACCGTGGTATTTCGCAG
GAGACTTTAGTTGGTTGGGTAACTCTCTCCCATGAAGGATTCTAACCATTTCTTGTTTTTCCTCTTACTG
AATCTTGGCTTGGGTTCTTGGAGAAAGGGATCGCACGACAGGTTGAAATTTCATCCCTGTTCTTTTCTTC
GTGGTGTTCTATTTTATAGGTGGGATTGTCCAACTACAAGTTAAGCAGGGAAGGTTCTCTTAGAGCTTGG
GGCTGCTTCAGAAGGAGCTAGCAGAGGGAAAGTTCATTTGACCTACAGTGTTGCAGAATGACAAAAAGTG
ATGCAATACACCGGAGGACCAGAGGTGGAGTGGCAGAGGGGGTGAGGATCTCTCTTCCTGTGCTCTTGCA
GAACACAGAAGGAGGCTGGGGTGGAGCTAGAGGGCTGAGGTCACAGGACTAGGGTGGAGCCAGCGGTCTG
GGGCGGAGCTAGAAGGCTGAGGTCACAGGACTAGGGTGGAGCCAGTGGTCTGGGGCGGAGCTAGAAGGCT
GGGGCGGAGCTAGAAGTTGATAAGCTTTAAAGTCACGTTTTATTCCTTGGACAGAGCCATCCTTTCCTTC
CCCAAGTCCCACAGCTGGGGAAATGTGCATTAGAGAACCTAGAACAGTCTCCCTGATTTTTGATCTTAAA
TTTGAGCTTCAGTGTGTGTAGTGTCCTTTCACCCCTTTTACTTTATTTCCCCATAGGATTCCACACCTGT
ATTCCTCCTGCTAGGACTGCTGTTGTGTCCTCACAGAACTGACTCTTAAGCCTCCCTGGAATACAGAATC
ATGACTTGTCACAAATCTGAGGAGCATTCTGCTTTCCCGGATTGTCCTCAAAGCCCAGGGTGCTGTTGAA
TGTCCCACATTTTAGTGAGAGTACAAATGGCATTTATACTGCCTCCTCAAAACCCTCTCTGGAAAATTCA
GGATCATTTCTGCTATTAACTCTGTACAAAAGAAGCTAAAATGAGGCTTTTGGAAGAATCAGTCACATAA
TGGGAAAGAATACGTTTGTTTTAACACCAAGATATTTACAAAAATAAGTCATGGTAGTTAGGGGCTGTGT
GGCAAACATTTGCTTTTCCCTCTCCTCTAATTTGCTGCCTCTTGCACATGATAACTTCAAAGAAGAAAAC
GAGGAGGTCACGTTCCAAGTGAGAGGTAATCATGTGGGCTTGTTTGAAGGAAAGCCAAGTGAGATCCATC
CTTTTCAAAACTAACCCCGAGGGTGGCAAATGGCACCTACGGCCGGTGATGAGTACTGAGCAAGAGGCCT
TGGCCTGGGTATCACTTAGAGGGTTCCCACACTAAACCCAACCTCTGAGTCCTTAGACTTACAGATGCTA
AGAAGCCAGTGTCTCTTAACTCAAAGGCCTGATCTTTCCCTGGACTAAGTCAGGGCAGCTGCCCTGGGCA
GTTGTCTTGGCAATTCTTTTGTTTTCCTCATTTTGGAAAGGACCAGACTGGTCCTCAGATGTCAATACTT
GAAAGCAAACAGCCATGCATCTGTCCTTGCACCTGAACCGGTGCAAATGCTGTGCACAAGAGAAGCTCCC
AGAGCATGACCTTCACTCGGCCGCGCGACAGCAACGGAATTCTGCAGATATCCATCACACTGGCGGCCGC
TCGAGCATGCATCTAGAGGGCCCTATTCTATAGTGTCACCTAAATGCTAGAGGATCTTTGTGAAGGAACC
TTACTTCTGTGGTGTGACATAATTGGACAAACTACCTACAGAGATTTAAAGCTCTAAGGTAAATATAAAA
TTTTTAAGTGTATAATGTGTTAAACTACTGATTCTAATTGTTTGTGTATTTTAGATTCCAACCTATGGAA
CTGATGAATGGGAGCAGTGGTGGAATGCCTTTAATGAGGAAAACCTGTTTTGCTCAGAAGAAATGCCATC
TAGTGATGATGAGGCTACTGCTGACTCTCAACATTCTACTCCTCCAAAAAAGAAGAGAAAGGTAGAAGAC
CCCAAGGACTTTCCTTCAGAATTGCTAAGTTTTTTGAGTCATGCTGTGTTTAGTAATAGAACTCTTGCTT
GCTTTGCTATTTACACCACAAAGGAAAAAGCTGCACTGCTATACAAGAAAATTATGGAAAAATATTTGAT
GTATAGTGCCTTGACTAGAGATCATAATCAGCCATACCACATTTGTAGAGGTTTTACTTGCTTTAAAAAA
CCTCCCACACCTCCCCCTGAACCTGAAACATAAAATGAATGCAATTGTTGTTGTTAACTTGTTTATTGCA
GCTTATAATGGTTACAAATAAAGCAATAGCATCACAAATTTCACAAATAAAGCATTTTTTTCACTGCATT
CTAGTTGTGGTTTGTCCAAACTCATCAATGTATCTTATCATGTCTGGATCGATCCCGCCATGGTATCAAC
GCCATATTTCTATTTACAGTAGGGACCTCTTCGTTGTGTAGGTACCGCTGTATTCCTAGGGAAATAGTAG
AGGCACCTTGAACTGTCTGCATCAGCCATATAGCCCCCGCTGTTCGATTTACAAACACAGGCACAGTACT
GACAAACCCATACACCTCCTCTGAAATACCCATAGTTGCTAGGGCTGTCTCCGAACTCATTACACCCTCC
AAAGTCAGAGCTGTAATTTCGCCATCAAGGGCAGCGAGGGCTTCTCCAGATAAAATAGCTTCTGCCGAGA
GTCCCGTAAGGGTAGACACTTCAGCTAATCCCTCGATGAGGTCTACTAGAATAGTCAGTGCGGCTCCCAT
TTTGAAAATTCACTTACTTGATCAGCTTCAGAAGATGGCGGAGGGCCTCCAACACAGTAATTTTCCTCCC
GACTCTTAAAATAGAAAATGTCAAGTCAGTTAAGCAGGAAGTGACTAACTGACCGCAGCTGGCCGTGCGA
CATCCTCTTTTAATTAGTTGCTAGGCAACTGCCCTCCAGAGGGCAGTGTGGTTTTGCAAGAGGAAGCAAA
AAGCCTCTCCACCCAGGCCTAGAATGTTTCCACCCAATCATTACTATGACAACAGCTGTTTTTTTTAGTA
TTAAGCAGAGGCCGGGGGCCCCTGGCCTCCGCTTACTCTGGAGAAAAAGAAGAGAGGCATTGTAGAGGCT
TCCAGAGGCAACTTGTCAAAACAGGACTGCTTCTATTTCTGTCACACTGTCTGGCCCTGTCACAAGGTCC
AGCACCTCCATACCCCCTTTAATAAGCAGTTTGGGAACGGGTGCGGGTCTTACTCCGCCCATCCCGCCCC
TAACTCCGCCCAGTTCCGCCCATTCTCCGCCCCATGGCTGACTAATTTTTTTTATTTATGCAGAGGCCGA
GGCCGCCTCGGCCTCTGAGCTATTCCAGAAGTAGTGAGGAGGCTTTTTTGGAGGCCTAGGCTTTTGCAAA
AAGCTAATTCGGCGTAATCTGCTGCTTGCAAACAAAAAAACCACCGCTACCAGCGGTGGTTTGTTTGCCG
GATCAAGAGCTACCAACTCTTTTTCCGAAGGTAACTGGCTTCAGCAGAGCGCAGATACCAAATACTGTCC
TTCTAGTGTAGCCGTAGTTAGGCCACCACTTCAAGAACTCTGTAGCACCGCCTACATACCTCGCTCTGCT
GAAGCCAGTTACCAGTGGCTGCTGCCAGTGGCGATAAGTCGTGTCTTACCGGGTTGGACTCAAGAGATAG
TTACCGGATAAGGCGCAGCGGTCGGGCTGAACGGGGGGTTCGTGCACACAGCCCAGCTTGGAGCGAACGA
CCTACACCGAACTGAGATACCTACAGCGTGAGCTATGAGAAAGCGCCACGCTTCCCGAAGGGAGAAAGGC
GGACAGGTATCCGGTAAGCGGCAGGGTCGGAACAGGAGAGCGCACGAGGGAGCTTCCAGGGGGAAACGCC
TGGTATCTTTATAGTCCTGTCGGGTTTCGCCACCTCTGACTTGAGCGTCGATTTTTGTGATGCTCGTCAG
GGGGGCGGAGCCTATGGAAAAACGCCAGCAACGCAAGCTAGCTTCTAGCTAGAAATTGTAAACGTTAATA
TTTTGTTAAAATTCGCGTTAAATTTTTGTTAAATCAGCTCATTTTTTAACCAATAGGCCGAAATCGGCAA
AATCCCTTATAAATCAAAAGAATAGCCCGAGATAGGGT
[37 nt withheld, positions 12009-12045]
AAAGAACGTGGACTCCAACGTCAAAGGGCGAAAAACCGTCTATCAGGGCGATGGCC
[115 nt withheld, positions 12102-12216]
G
[233 nt withheld, positions 12218-12450]
CTGGACCCGAAAGGGCCTCGTGATACGCCTATTTTTATAGGTTAATGTCATGATAATAATGGTTTCTTAG
ACGTCAGGTGGCACTTTTCGGGGAAATGTGCGCGGAACCCCTATTTGTTTATTTTTCTAAATACATTCAA
ATATGTATCCGCTCATGAGACAATAACCCTGATAAATGCTTCAATAATATTGAAAAAGGAAGAGTATGAG
TATTCAACATTTCCGTGTCGCCCTTATTCCCTTTTTTGCGGCATTTTGCCTTCCTGTTTTTGCTCACCCA
GAAACGCTGGTGAAAGTAAAAGATGCTGAAGATCAGTTGGGTGCACGAGTGGGTTACATCGAACTGGATC
TCAACAGCGGTAAGATCCTTGAGAGTTTTCGCCCCGAAGAACGTTTTCCAATGATGAGCACTTTTAAAGT
TCTGCTATGTGGCGCGGTATTATCCCGTGTTGACGCCGGGCAAGAGCAACTCGGTCGCCGCATACACTAT
TCTCAGAATGACTTGGTTGAGTACTCACCAGTCACAGAAAAGCATCTTACGGATGGCATGACAGTAAGAG
AATTATGCAGTGCTGCCATAACCATGAGTGATAACACTGCGGCCAACTTACTTCTGACAACGATCGGAGG
ACCGAAGGAGCTAACCGCTTTTTTGCACAACATGGGGGATCATGTAACTCGCCTTGATCGTTGGGAACCG
GAGCTGAATGAAGCCATACCAAACGACGAGCGTGACACCACGATGCCTGCAGCAATGGCAACAACGTTGC
GCAAACTATTAACTGGCGAACTACTTACTCTAGCTTCCCGGCAACAATTAATAGACTGGATGGAGGCGGA
TAAAGTTGCAGGACCACTTCTGCGCTCGGCCCTTCCGGCTGGCTGGTTTATTGCTGATAAATCTGGAGCC
GGTGAGCGTGGGTCTCGCGGTATCATTGCAGCACTGGGGCCAGATGGTAAGCCCTCCCGTATCGTAGTTA
TCTACACGACGGGGAGTCAGGCAACTATGGATGAACGAAATAGACAGATCGCTGAGATAGGTGCCTCACT
GATTAAGCATTGGTAACTGTCAGACCAAGTTTACTCATATATACTTTAGATTGATTTAAAACTTCATTTT
TAATTTCTCTAGCGCGTT
