>Addgene plasmid #17924 | pEGFP-NR2A | addgene partial sequence | sequence record 65071 | CMV-F 5'-CGCAAATGGGCGGTAGGCGTG-3'
ACTAGAGAACCCACTGCTTACTGGCTTATCGAAATTAATACGACTCACTATAGGGAGACCCAAGCTTGGT
ACCGAGCTCGGATCCACTAGTAACGGCCGCCAGTGTGCTGGAATTCCGTTGCCGTCGCAGGAGCGCTCAG
AGGACCGGCAGTCGCTGTCCGGAGTGGAACAGAAAGCTGAGCCAGGGCTCTAGAAGAGAGGCTCCTGAGG
TGCTGTGCCTGAGCATGGGGCTGGATGAGGTCTGAGAGTCGCGGCGGCAGCAATCAGCCCTGGAGATGAC
CAGGGGTGGCCACTGCTGAGAACTATGTGGAGAGAGGCTGCGAGCCCTGCTGCAGAGCCTCCGGCTGGGA
TAGCCGCCCCCCGTGGGGGTGATGCGGACAGCGCGGGACAGCCAGGGGAGCGCGCGGGGGCCGCAGCATG
CGGGAACCCGCTAAACCTGGTGGCTGCTGAGGCGGCCGAGATGCTCGTGCGCGCAGCACGCCCCATTGCA
TCCTCCACCTTCTCCGGCTACAGGGACCCTAAGTGGCGACCATGGGCAGATTGGGCTACTGGACCTTGCT
GGTATTGCCGGCCCTTCTGGTCTGGCGCGATCCGGCGCAGA
