>Addgene plasmid #17924 | pEGFP-NR2A | addgene partial sequence | sequence record 66446 | EGFP-C 5'-CATGGTCCTGCTGGAGTTCGTG-3'
AGTCCGCGGCGGCGGAGAAGGGTCCTCCAGCGCTGAACATTGCGGTGCTGCTGGGTCACAGCCACGACGT
GACAGAACGCGAACTTCGAAATCTGTGGGGCCCAGAGCAGGCAACCGGCTTGCCCCTGGATGTGAACGTG
GTGGCGTTATTGATGAACCGCACTGACCCTAAGAGCCTCATCACGCATGTGTGCGACCTCATGTCCGGGG
CGCGCATCCACGGCTTGGTGTTTGGAGATGACACGGACCAGGAGGCTGTGGCCCAGATGCTGGATTTTAT
CTCCTCACAGACTTTTATCCCCATCTTGGGCATTCATGGGGGTGCATCTATGATCATGGCTGACAAGGAT
CCGACATCCACGTTCTTCCAGTTTGGAGCCTCCATCCAGCAGCAAGCCACAGTTATGCTGAAGATCATGC
AGGACTACGACTGGCACGTCTTCTCCCTGGTCACCACCATCTTCCCTGGCTACCGAGACTTCATCAGCTT
TATCAAGACAACAGTGGACAACAGCTTTGTGGGCTGGGATATGCAGAACGTGATCACACTGGACACCTCC
TTCGAGGACGCCAAGACGCAGGTCCAGCTGAAGAAGATCCATTCTTCTGTCATCCTGCTCTACTGCTCCA
AAGACGAGGCTGTCCTCATCCTGAGCGAGGCTCGCTCCTTCGGCCTCACTGGCTATGATTTCTTCTGGAT
TGTCCCCAGTTTGGTGTCTGGGAACACAGAGCTCATCCCCAAAGAGTTTCCATCAGGTCTCATTTCAGTC
TCTTATGACGACTGGGACTACAGCCTGGAGGCAAGAGTGAGAGACGGTCTTGGGATCTTAACCACTGCCG
CATCCTCCATG
