>Addgene plasmid #17924 | pEGFP-NR2A | addgene partial sequence | sequence record 66447 | T7 5'-TAATACGACTCACTATAGGG-3'
ACGGCCGCCAGTGTGCTGGAATTCCGTTGCCGTCGCAGGAGCGCTCAGAGGACCGGCAGTCGCTGTCCGG
AGTGGAACAGAAAGCTGAGCCAGGGCTCTAGAAGAGAGGCTCCTGAGGTGCTGTGCCTGAGCATGGGGCT
GGATGAGGTCTGAGAGTCGCGGCGGCAGCAATCAGCCCTGGAGATGACCAGGGGTGGCCACTGCTGAGAA
CTATGTGGAGAGAGGCTGCGAGCCCTGCTGCAGAGCCTCCGGCTGGGATAGCCGCCCCCCGTGGGGGTGA
TGCGGACAGCGCGGGACAGCCAGGGGAGCGCGCGGGGGCCGCAGCATGCGGGAACCCGCTAAACCTGGTG
GCTGCTGAGGCGGCCGAGATGCTCGTGCGCGCAGCACGCCCCATTGCATCCTCCACCTTCTCCGGCTACA
GGGACCCTAAGTGGCGACCATGGGCAGATTGGGCTACTGGACCTTGCTGGTATTGCCGGCCCTTCTGGTC
TGGCGCGATCCGGCGCAGACCGCCGCGGTCGCCACCATGGTGAGCAAGGGCGAGGAGCTGTTCACCGGGG
TGGTGCCCATCCTGGTCGAGCTGGACGGCGACGTAAACGGCCACAAGTTCAGCGTGTCCGGCGAGGGCGA
GGGCGATGCCACCTACGGCAAGCTGACCCTGAAGTTCATCTGCACCACCGGCAAGCTGCCCGTGCCCTGG
CCCACCCTCGTGACCACCCTGACCTACGGCGTGCAGTGCTTCAGCCGCTACCCCGACCACATGAAGCAGC
ACGACTTCTTCAAGTCCGCCATGCCCGAAGGCTACGTCCAGGAGCGCACCATCTTCTTCAAGGACGACGG
CAACTACAAGACCCGCGCCGA
